>Addgene plasmid #83875 | pDONR-TIR1 | depositor full sequence | sequence record 160271 | Full Sequence
CTTTCCTGCGTTATCCCCTGATTCTGTGGATAACCGTATTACCGCCTTTGAGTGAGCTGATACCGCTCGC
CGCAGCCGAACGACCGAGCGCAGCGAGTCAGTGAGCGAGGAAGCGGAAGAGCGCCCAATACGCAAACCGC
CTCTCCCCGCGCGTTGGCCGATTCATTAATGCAGCTGGCACGACAGGTTTCCCGACTGGAAAGCGGGCAG
TGAGCGCAACGCAATTAATACGCGTACCGCTAGCCAGGAAGAGTTTGTAGAAACGCAAAAAGGCCATCCG
TCAGGATGGCCTTCTGCTTAGTTTGATGCCTGGCAGTTTATGGCGGGCGTCCTGCCCGCCACCCTCCGGG
CCGTTGCTTCACAACGTTCAAATCCGCTCCCGGCGGATTTGTCCTACTCAGGAGAGCGTTCACCGACAAA
CAACAGATAAAACGAAAGGCCCAGTCTTCCGACTGAGCCTTTCGTTTTATTTGATGCCTGGCAGTTCCCT
ACTCTCGCGTTAACGCTAGCATGGATGTTTTCCCAGTCACGACGTTGTAAAACGACGGCCAGTCTTAAGC
TCGGGCCCCAAATAATGATTTTATTTTGACTGATAGTGACCTGTTCGTTGCAACAAATTGATGAGCAATG
CTTTTTTATAATGCCAACTTTGTACAAAAAAGCAGGCTTCAAAATGCAGAAGCGAATAGCCTTGTCGTTT
CCAGAAGAGGTACTAGAGCATGTGTTCTCGTTTATTCAGCTGGATAAGGATAGGAACTCAGTCTCTCTGG
TGTGCAAGTCATGGTACGAGATCGAGCGGTGGTGCAGGAGGAAAGTCTTCATCGGGAACTGCTACGCCGT
GAGTCCAGCGACGGTGATTAGGAGGTTCCCGAAAGTGAGATCCGTGGAGCTTAAAGGAAAACCTCACTTT
GCTGACTTTAATTTGGTACCTGACGGATGGGGAGGTTACGTGTATCCATGGATTGAGGCCATGTCTTCGT
CTTACACGTGGCTTGAAGAGATAAGGCTGAAGAGGATGGTGGTCACCGACGATTGCTTGGAGCTCATAGC
CAAGTCTTTTAAGAATTTTAAGGTTCTTGTGCTTTCTTCCTGCGAAGGCTTCTCCACCGATGGTCTCGCT
GCTATCGCTGCCACTTGCAGGAATCTGAAAGAGCTTGACTTACGAGAGAGTGATGTTGACGACGTTAGTG
GCCACTGGCTTAGCCATTTCCCAGATACATACACTTCTTTGGTATCACTCAATATATCTTGCTTAGCATC
TGAGGTCAGTTTCTCTGCTCTGGAAAGGCTGGTGACTAGGTGTCCCAATCTCAAGTCTCTCAAGCTTAAC
CGAGCTGTTCCACTTGAAAAATTGGCTACTTTACTTCAAAGAGCACCTCAATTGGAGGAATTGGGCACTG
GTGGGTACACTGCAGAAGTGCGACCAGATGTTTACTCTGGTTTATCTGTAGCGCTCTCTGGGTGCAAGGA
ATTGAGGTGCTTATCTGGATTTTGGGATGCTGTTCCTGCCTATCTTCCAGCAGTTTATTCGGTTTGCAGT
CGGCTTACAACTTTGAATCTGAGTTATGCAACAGTCCAGAGCTATGATCTTGTCAAGCTTCTTTGTCAAT
GCCCTAAACTGCAGCGCCTCTGGGTGCTTGACTACATCGAGGATGCTGGTCTTGAGGTGCTTGCTTCAAC
CTGCAAGGACCTACGCGAGCTGAGAGTGTTTCCGTCCGAGCCTTTTGTCATGGAACCAAATGTGGCATTG
ACGGAACAGGGGCTTGTCTCCGTCTCCATGGGCTGTCCAAAACTCGAGTCGGTTCTCTACTTCTGCCGTC
AAATGACCAATGCTGCATTGATAACCATTGCTAGGAACCGTCCCAACATGACTCGCTTCCGTTTGTGCAT
CATTGAGCCAAAAGCCCCAGACTATCTGACTCTAGAGCCACTGGATATTGGATTTGGAGCCATAGTAGAG
CACTGCAAGGATCTCCGTCGCCTCTCTCTATCTGGCCTCTTGACCGACAAGGTTTTTGAATACATTGGGA
CATATGCCAAGAAGATGGAAATGCTCTCAGTGGCATTTGCAGGAGACAGTGACTTAGGCATGCATCATGT
TTTGTCCGGGTGCGATAGCTTGAGGAAACTAGAGATAAGGGACTGCCCGTTTGGAGACAAGGCGCTTTTG
GCCAATGCTTCAAAGCTGGAGACAATGCGATCCCTTTGGATGTCTTCTTGTTCCGTGAGTTTTGGAGCCT
GCAAGTTACTAGGACAGAAGATGCCAAAGCTGAATGTGGAAGTCATCGATGAACGGGGTGCACCGGACTC
GAGACCAGAGAGCTGCCCTGTTGAGAGAGTCTTCATATACCGAACAGTGGCTGGTCCTCGATTTGACATG
CCTGGCTTCGTCTGGAACATGGACCAAGACTCAACAATGAGGTTTTCCAGGCAAATCATTACTACTAACG
GATTATAACACCCAGCTTTCTTGTACAAAGTTGGCATTATAAGAAAGCATTGCTTATCAATTTGTTGCAA
CGAACAGGTCACTATCAGTCAAAATAAAATCATTATTTGCCATCCAGCTGATATCCCCTATAGTGAGTCG
TATTACATGGTCATAGCTGTTTCCTGGCAGCTCTGGCCCGTGTCTCAAAATCTCTGATGTTACATTGCAC
AAGATAAAATAATATCATCATGAACAATAAAACTGTCTGCTTACATAAACAGTAATACAAGGGGTGTTAT
GAGCCATATTCAACGGGAAACGTCGAGGCCGCGATTAAATTCCAACATGGATGCTGATTTATATGGGTAT
AAATGGGCTCGCGATAATGTCGGGCAATCAGGTGCGACAATCTATCGCTTGTATGGGAAGCCCGATGCGC
CAGAGTTGTTTCTGAAACATGGCAAAGGTAGCGTTGCCAATGATGTTACAGATGAGATGGTCAGACTAAA
CTGGCTGACGGAATTTATGCCTCTTCCGACCATCAAGCATTTTATCCGTACTCCTGATGATGCATGGTTA
CTCACCACTGCGATCCCCGGAAAAACAGCATTCCAGGTATTAGAAGAATATCCTGATTCAGGTGAAAATA
TTGTTGATGCGCTGGCAGTGTTCCTGCGCCGGTTGCATTCGATTCCTGTTTGTAATTGTCCTTTTAACAG
CGATCGCGTATTTCGTCTCGCTCAGGCGCAATCACGAATGAATAACGGTTTGGTTGATGCGAGTGATTTT
GATGACGAGCGTAATGGCTGGCCTGTTGAACAAGTCTGGAAAGAAATGCATAAACTTTTGCCATTCTCAC
CGGATTCAGTCGTCACTCATGGTGATTTCTCACTTGATAACCTTATTTTTGACGAGGGGAAATTAATAGG
TTGTATTGATGTTGGACGAGTCGGAATCGCAGACCGATACCAGGATCTTGCCATCCTATGGAACTGCCTC
GGTGAGTTTTCTCCTTCATTACAGAAACGGCTTTTTCAAAAATATGGTATTGATAATCCTGATATGAATA
AATTGCAGTTTCATTTGATGCTCGATGAGTTTTTCTAATCAGAATTGGTTAATTGGTTGTAACACTGGCA
GAGCATTACGCTGACTTGACGGGACGGCGCAAGCTCATGACCAAAATCCCTTAACGTGAGTTACGCGTCG
TTCCACTGAGCGTCAGACCCCGTAGAAAAGATCAAAGGATCTTCTTGAGATCCTTTTTTTCTGCGCGTAA
TCTGCTGCTTGCAAACAAAAAAACCACCGCTACCAGCGGTGGTTTGTTTGCCGGATCAAGAGCTACCAAC
TCTTTTTCCGAAGGTAACTGGCTTCAGCAGAGCGCAGATACCAAATACTGTTCTTCTAGTGTAGCCGTAG
TTAGGCCACCACTTCAAGAACTCTGTAGCACCGCCTACATACCTCGCTCTGCTAATCCTGTTACCAGTGG
CTGCTGCCAGTGGCGATAAGTCGTGTCTTACCGGGTTGGACTCAAGACGATAGTTACCGGATAAGGCGCA
GCGGTCGGGCTGAACGGGGGGTTCGTGCACACAGCCCAGCTTGGAGCGAACGACCTACACCGAACTGAGA
TACCTACAGCGTGAGCTATGAGAAAGCGCCACGCTTCCCGAAGGGAGAAAGGCGGACAGGTATCCGGTAA
GCGGCAGGGTCGGAACAGGAGAGCGCACGAGGGAGCTTCCAGGGGGAAACGCCTGGTATCTTTATAGTCC
TGTCGGGTTTCGCCACCTCTGACTTGAGCGTCGATTTTTGTGATGCTCGTCAGGGGGGCGGAGCCTATGG
AAAAACGCCAGCAACGCGGCCTTTTTACGGTTCCTGGCCTTTTGCTGGCCTTTTGCTCACATGTT
Features (pLannotate 1.2.2; 10 found; start..end, strand, type, name):
    121..213     +  CDS            lacI (fragment): lac repressor; lacI; The lac repressor binds to the lac operator to inhibit transcription in E. coli. This inhibition can be relieved by adding lactose or isopropyl-β-D-thiogalactopyranoside (IPTG).
    268..295     -  terminator     rrnB T2 terminator: transcription terminator T2 from the E. coli rrnB gene
    427..470     +  terminator     rrnB T1 terminator: Escherichia coli rrnB; transcription terminator T1 from the E. coli rrnB gene
    517..553     -  CDS            lacZα (fragment): LacZα fragment of β-galactosidase; lacZ fragment
    569..668     +  protein_bind   attL1: mutant version of attL; recombination site for the Gateway® LR reaction LR Clonase™
    674..2455    +  CDS            TIR1: TIR1_ARATH - Also known as FBL1, WEI1. Experimental evidence at protein level: Swiss-Prot protein existence level 1. Auxin receptor that mediates Aux/IAA proteins proteasomal degradation and auxin-regulated transcription. The SCF(TIR1) E3 ubiquitin ligase complex is involved in auxin-mediated signaling pathway that regulate root and hypocotyl growth, lateral root formation, cell elongation, and gravitropism. Appears to allow pericycle cells to overcome G2 arrest prior to lateral root development. Plays a role in ethylene signaling in roots. Confers sensitivity to the virulent bacterial pathoge
   2460..2559    -  protein_bind   attL2: mutant version of attL; recombination site for the Gateway® LR reaction LR Clonase™
   2577..2595    -  promoter       T7 promoter: promoter for bacteriophage T7 RNA polymerase
   2729..3538    +  CDS            KanR: aminoglycoside phosphotransferase; aph(3')-Ia; confers resistance to kanamycin in bacteria or G418 (Geneticin®) in eukaryotes
   3685..4273    +  rep_origin     ori: high-copy-number ColE1/pMB1/pBR322/pUC origin of replication
