[The description below was written by a language model from this plasmid's Addgene catalogue record and pLannotate feature annotations shown in this document.]
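Description:
pDONR-TIR1 is a Gateway entry clone built on the Invitrogen pDONR221 backbone, carrying the coding sequence of Arabidopsis thaliana TIR1 (TRANSPORT INHIBITOR RESPONSE 1, AT3G62980). Although catalogued as a donor vector, the annotated 4,335 nt sequence shows the insert flanked by attL1 and attL2 sites. This is the arrangement produced after a BP recombination has placed the gene into the pDONR backbone, and it makes the plasmid a substrate for LR Clonase reactions. The plasmid is propagated in E. coli using a high-copy ColE1/pUC-type origin and is selected with kanamycin through the aph(3')-Ia resistance gene.

The TIR1 open reading frame occupies roughly 1.8 kb between the att sites. TIR1 is an F-box protein that acts as an auxin receptor. As part of the SCF(TIR1) E3 ubiquitin ligase, it targets Aux/IAA repressors for proteasomal degradation in response to auxin. No tags or fusion partners are annotated, and no promoter is positioned to express the gene in a host. The only promoter feature is a T7 promoter just outside attL2, oriented towards the insert on the opposite strand, a standard backbone element. The rrnB T1 and T2 terminators upstream of attL1 insulate the cloning region from read-through transcription, and the short lacI and lacZα fragments are backbone remnants that include the M13 sequencing primer region.

The construct serves as a shuttle source of TIR1: LR recombination transfers the coding sequence into any compatible destination vector for expression. The associated publication concerns synthetic reconstruction of tunable auxin signaling, but the record does not specify which destination vectors or hosts were used.
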