Addgene plasmid #83875: pDONR-TIR1
Purpose: Gateway donor vector for TIR1
Depositing lab: Jennifer Nemhauser. Depositing organization: University of Washington. Publication: A synthetic approach reveals extensive tunability of auxin signaling. Havens KA, Guseman JM, Jang SS, Pierre-Jerome E, Bolten N, Klavins E, Nemhauser JL. Plant Physiol. 2012 Sep;160(1):135-42. doi: 10.1104/pp.112.202184. Epub 2012 Jul 27. PubMed 22843664.
Backbone
  Vector backbone: pDONR221
  Backbone manufacturer: Invitrogen
  Vector type: Gateway Donor vector
Growth in bacteria
  Bacterial resistance: Kanamycin, 50 μg/mL
  Growth temperature: 37°C
  Growth strain: DH5alpha
  Copy number: Unknown
Gene/Insert
  Gene/Insert name: TIR1
  Species: A. thaliana (mustard weed)
  Entrez Gene: TIR1 (a.k.a. AT3G62980, AtTIR1, TRANSPORT INHIBITOR RESPONSE 1)
  Cloning method: Gateway Cloning
  Sequencing primers: 5′ M13F; 3′ M13R
Terms and licenses: Academic/Nonprofit Terms; Industry Terms: Not Available to Industry
How to cite: pDONR-TIR1 was a gift from Jennifer Nemhauser (Addgene plasmid # 83875 ; http://n2t.net/addgene:83875 ; RRID:Addgene_83875)
