>Addgene plasmid #83875 | pDONR-TIR1 | addgene partial sequence | sequence record 161424 | M13-Rev 5'-CAGGAAACAGCTATGACC-3'
TCAGCTGGATGGCAAATAATGATTTTATTTTGACTGATAGTGACCTGTTCGTTGCAACAAATTGATAAGC
AATGCTTTCTTATAATGCCAACTTTGTACAAGAAAGCTGGGTGTTATAATCCGTTAGTAGTAATGATTTG
CCTGGAAAACCTCATTGTTGAGTCTTGGTCCATGTTCCAGACGAAGCCAGGCATGTCAAATCGAGGACCA
GCCACTGTTCGGTATATGAAGACTCTCTCAACAGGGCAGCTCTCTGGTCTCGAGTCCGGTGCACCCCGTT
CATCGATGACTTCCACATTCAGCTTTGGCATCTTCTGTCCTAGTAACTTGCAGGCTCCAAAACTCACGGA
ACAAGAAGACATCCAAAGGGATCGCATTGTCTCCAGCTTTGAAGCATTGGCCAAAAGCGCCTTGTCTCCA
AACGGGCAGTCCCTTATCTCTAGTTTCCTCAAGCTATCGCACCCGGACAAAACATGATGCATGCCTAAGT
CACTGTCTCCTGCAAATGCCACTGAGAGCATTTCCATCTTCTTGGCATATGTCCCAATGTATTCAAAAAC
CTTGTCGGTCAAGAGGCCAGATAGAGAGAGGCGACGGAGATCCTTGCAGTGCTCTACTATGGCTCCAAAT
CCAATATCCAGTGGCTCTAGAGTCAGATAGTCTGGGGCTTTTGGCTCAATGATGCACAAACGGAAGCGAG
TCATGTTGGGACGGTTCCTAGCAATGGTTATCAATGCAGCATTGGTCATTTGACGGCAGAAGTAGAGAAC
CGACTCGAGTTTTGGACAGCCCATGGAGACGGAGACAAGCCCCTGTTCCGTCAATGCCACATTTGGTTCC
ATGACAAAAGGCTCGGACGGAAACACTCTCAGCTCGCGTAGGTCCTTGCAGGTTGAAGCAAGCACCTCAA
GACCAGCATCCTCGATGTAGTCAAGCACCCAGAGGCGCTGCAGTTTAGGGCATTGACAAAGAAGCTTGAC
AAGATC
