>Addgene plasmid #83875 | pDONR-TIR1 | addgene partial sequence | sequence record 161425 | M13pUC-Fwd 5'-CCCAGTCACGACGTTGTAAAACG-3'
TAATGATTTTATTTTGACTGATAGTGACCTGTTCGTTGCAACAAATTGATGAGCAATGCTTTTTTATAAT
GCCAACTTTGTACAAAAAAGCAGGCTTCAAAATGCAGAAGCGAATAGCCTTGTCGTTTCCAGAAGAGGTA
CTAGAGCATGTGTTCTCGTTTATTCAGCTGGATAAGGATAGGAACTCAGTCTCTCTGGTGTGCAAGTCAT
GGTACGAGATCGAGCGGTGGTGCAGGAGGAAAGTCTTCATCGGGAACTGCTACGCCGTGAGTCCAGCGAC
GGTGATTAGGAGGTTCCCGAAAGTGAGATCCGTGGAGCTTAAAGGAAAACCTCACTTTGCTGACTTTAAT
TTGGTACCTGACGGATGGGGAGGTTACGTGTATCCATGGATTGAGGCCATGTCTTCGTCTTACACGTGGC
TTGAAGAGATAAGGCTGAAGAGGATGGTGGTCACCGACGATTGCTTGGAGCTCATAGCCAAGTCTTTTAA
GAATTTTAAGGTTCTTGTGCTTTCTTCCTGCGAAGGCTTCTCCACCGATGGTCTCGCTGCTATCGCTGCC
ACTTGCAGGAATCTGAAAGAGCTTGACTTACGAGAGAGTGATGTTGACGACGTTAGTGGCCACTGGCTTA
GCCATTTCCCAGATACATACACTTCTTTGGTATCACTCAATATATCTTGCTTAGCATCTGAGGTCAGTTT
CTCTGCTCTGGAAAGGCTGGTGACTAGGTGTCCCAATCTCAAGTCTCTCAAGCTTAACCGAGCTGTTCCA
CTTGAAAAATTGGCTACTTTACTTCAAAGAGCACCTCAATTGGAGGAATTGGGCACTGGTGGGTACACTG
CAGAAGTGCGACCAGATGTTTACTCTGGTTTATCTGTAGCGCTCTCTGGGTGCAAGGAATTGAGGTGCTT
ATCTGGATTTTGGGATGCTGTTCCTGCCTATCTTCCAGCAGTTTATTCGGTTTGCAGTCGGCTTACAACT
TTGAATCTGAGTTATGCAACAGTCCAGA
